Addgene plasmid #128333: pCIneoMyc UNC119B
Purpose: Mammalian expression vector of Myc-tagged human UNC119B
Depositing lab: Yutaka Hata. Depositing organization: Institute of Science Tokyo. Publication: UNC119 is a binding partner of tumor suppressor Ras-association domain family 6 and induces apoptosis and cell cycle arrest by MDM2 and p53. Iwasa H, Sarkar A, Shimizu T, Sawada T, Hossain S, Xu X, Maruyama J, Arimoto-Matsuzaki K, Withanage K, Nakagawa K, Kurihara H, Kuroyanagi H, Hata Y. Cancer Sci. 2018 Sep;109(9):2767-2780. doi: 10.1111/cas.13706. Epub 2018 Jul 28. PubMed 29931788.
Backbone
  Vector backbone: pCIneo
  Backbone manufacturer: Promega
  Backbone size w/o insert (bp): 5700
  Vector type: Mammalian Expression
  Selectable markers: Neomycin (select with G418)
Growth in bacteria
  Bacterial resistance: Ampicillin, 100 μg/mL
  Growth temperature: 37°C
  Growth strain: DH5alpha
  Copy number: High Copy
Gene/Insert
  Gene/Insert name: UNC119B
  Species: H. sapiens (human)
  Insert size (bp): 760
  GenBank ID: 84747
  Entrez Gene: UNC119B (a.k.a. POC7B)
  Promoter: CMV
  Tag / fusion protein: Myc (N terminal on backbone)
  Cloning method: Restriction Enzyme; 5′ cloning site EcoRI (not destroyed); 3′ cloning site SalI (not destroyed)
  Sequencing primers: 5′ gataggcacctattggtcttactgacat; 3′ Gaacctgaaacataaaatgaat
Terms and licenses: Academic/Nonprofit Terms; Industry Terms: Not Available to Industry
How to cite: pCIneoMyc UNC119B was a gift from Yutaka Hata (Addgene plasmid # 128333 ; http://n2t.net/addgene:128333 ; RRID:Addgene_128333)
