[The description below was written by a language model from this plasmid's Addgene catalogue record and pLannotate feature annotations shown in this document.]
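Description:
pCIneoMyc UNC119B is a mammalian expression plasmid built on the Promega pCIneo backbone, modified to supply an N-terminal Myc epitope tag, and carrying the human UNC119B (POC7B) coding sequence. The roughly 760 bp insert was placed between EcoRI and SalI sites, both of which remain intact. The full sequenced plasmid is about 6.3 kb. In bacteria it replicates from a high-copy ColE1/pUC-type origin and is selected with ampicillin through the β-lactamase gene. An f1 origin is also present, which allows single-stranded DNA production.

Expression in mammalian cells is driven by the CMV immediate-early enhancer and promoter, which span the numbering origin of the circular sequence. They are followed by a chimeric β-globin/immunoglobulin intron, a standard part that improves transcript processing and expression. A T7 promoter lies just upstream of the coding region and could be used for in vitro transcription, and an SV40 polyadenylation signal sits downstream of the insert. The feature table annotates the UNC119B open reading frame but not the Myc tag as a separate feature; the catalogue entry states that the tag is N-terminal and comes from the backbone. A separate cassette with the SV40 enhancer/early promoter, the neomycin phosphotransferase gene and a synthetic poly(A) signal permits G418 selection of stable transfectants.

UNC119B is a myristoyl-binding cargo adapter involved in localizing certain myristoylated proteins, such as NPHP3, to the primary cilium. The plasmid is intended for transient or stable expression of Myc-tagged UNC119B in mammalian cells, where the epitope allows detection or immunoprecipitation. It was deposited with a study of UNC119 as a binding partner of the tumour suppressor RASSF6.
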