Features (pLannotate 1.2.2; 20 found; start..end, strand, type, name):
      1..212     +  promoter       CMV promoter: human cytomegalovirus (CMV) immediate early promoter
    373..505     +  intron         chimeric intron: chimera between introns from human β-globin and immunoglobulin heavy chain genes
    550..568     +  promoter       T7 promoter: promoter for bacteriophage T7 RNA polymerase
    643..1395    +  CDS            UNC119B: U119B_HUMAN - Experimental evidence at protein level: Swiss-Prot protein existence level 1. Myristoyl-binding protein that acts as a cargo adapter: specifically binds the myristoyl moiety of a subset of N-terminally myristoylated proteins and is required for their localization. Binds myristoylated NPHP3 and plays a key role in localization of NPHP3 to the primary cilium membrane. Does not bind all myristoylated proteins. Probably plays a role in trafficking proteins in photoreceptor cells. From Homo sapiens (Human).
   1423..1444    -  misc_feature   MCS (fragment): pUC18/19 multiple cloning site
   1457..1474    -  promoter       T3 promoter (fragment): promoter for bacteriophage T3 RNA polymerase
   1492..1613    -  polyA_signal   SV40 poly(A) signal: SV40 polyadenylation signal
   1636..1704    -  CDS            large T antigen (fragment): large T antigen from SV40 (simian virus 40)
   1728..1795    +  CDS            lacZα (fragment): LacZα fragment of β-galactosidase; lacZ fragment
   1799..2227    +  rep_origin     f1 ori (sequence partly withheld): f1 bacteriophage origin of replication; arrow indicates direction of (+) strand synthesis
   2255..2306    -  misc_feature   bom (fragment): basis of mobility region from pBR322
   2371..2728    +  promoter       SV40 promoter: SV40 enhancer and early promoter
   2779..3570    +  CDS            neo: KKA2_KLEPN - Also known as kan, nptII. Experimental evidence at protein level: Swiss-Prot protein existence level 1. Resistance to kanamycin, neomycin, paromomycin, ribostamycin, butirosin and gentamicin B. From Klebsiella pneumoniae.
   3637..3685    +  polyA_signal   poly(A) signal: synthetic polyadenylation signal
   3705..3759    -  misc_feature   bom (fragment): basis of mobility region from pBR322
   3861..3896    -  CDS            rop (fragment): Rop protein, which maintains plasmids at low copy number; rop
   3991..4095    +  promoter       AmpR promoter: bla
   4096..4956    +  CDS            AmpR: β-lactamase; bla; confers resistance to ampicillin, carbenicillin, and related antibiotics
   5127..5715    +  rep_origin     ori: high-copy-number ColE1/pMB1/pBR322/pUC origin of replication
   5928..6305    +  enhancer       CMV enhancer: human cytomegalovirus immediate early enhancer
>Addgene plasmid #128333 | pCIneoMyc UNC119B | addgene full sequence | sequence record 252738 | Addgene NGS Result
GTGATGCGGTTTTGGCAGTACACCAATGGGCGTGGATAGCGGTTTGACTCACGGGGATTTCCAAGTCTCC
ACCCCATTGACGTCAATGGGAGTTTGTTTTGGCACCAAAATCAACGGGACTTTCCAAAATGTCGTAACAA
CTGCGATCGCCCGCCCCGTTGACGCAAATGGGCGGTAGGCGTGTACGGTGGGAGGTCTATATAAGCAGAG
CTCGTTTAGTGAACCGTCAGATCACTAGAAGCTTTATTGCGGTAGTTTATCACAGTTAAATTGCTAACGC
AGTCAGTGCTTCTGACACAACAGTCTCGAACTTAAGCTGCAGTGACTCTCTTAAGGTAGCCTTGCAGAAG
TTGGTCGTGAGGCACTGGGCAGGTAAGTATCAAGGTTACAAGACAGGTTTAAGGAGACCAATAGAAACTG
GGCTTGTCGAGACAGAGAAGACTCTTGCGTTTCTGATAGGCACCTATTGGTCTTACTGACATCCACTTTG
CCTTTCTCTCCACAGGTGTCCACTCCCAGTTCAATTACAGCTCTTAAGGCTAGAGTACTTAATACGACTC
ACTATAGGCTAGCAGACCCCCCAACATGGAGCAGAAGCTTATCAGCGAGGAGGACCTGCTCGAGGAATTC
ACGCGTGAATTCATGAGCGGGTCTAACCCGAAGGCTGCGGCCGCGGCGTCGGCGGCTGGGCCCGGGGGGC
TGGTGGCTGGCAAGGAGGAGAAGAAGAAGGCGGGCGGCGGCGTCCTGAACCGCCTGAAGGCGCGGCGGCA
GGCGCCCCACCACGCGGCCGACGACGGCGTCGGGGCAGCGGTCACGGAGCAGGAGCTGCTGGCGCTGGAC
ACCATCCGGCCCGAGCACGTCCTGCGCCTCAGCCGGGTCACCGAGAATTATTTATGTAAACCCGAAGACA
ACATCTACAGTATTGATTTCACCCGCTTCAAAATTCGAGATTTGGAGACAGGGACAGTACTTTTTGAGAT
TGCCAAACCTTGCGTTTCAGACCAGGAGGAGGATGAGGAGGAGGGAGGTGGAGACGTGGACATCAGCGCA
GGACGTTTTGTCCGCTATCAGTTCACACCGGCATTTCTCCGCCTCCGGACAGTCGGGGCTACGGTGGAGT
TCACAGTGGGAGACAAACCTGTTTCAAACTTCCGGATGATCGAACGGCACTATTTCCGGGAACACTTGCT
GAAAAACTTTGACTTTGATTTTGGCTTCTGCATCCCCAGCAGTAGGAACACTTGTGAACATATCTATGAG
TTTCCCCAGCTTTCGGAGGATGTCATTCGTCTAATGATTGAAAATCCTTACGAGACCCGCTCTGACAGCT
TCTACTTTGTTGACAACAAGCTGATAATGCACAACAAGGCTGATTATGCCTATAATGGAGGCCAGTAAGT
CGACTAGATCTGGCCTCGAGATCCCGGGTACCGAGCTCGAATTCTGCGGCCGCTTCCCTTTAGTGAGGGT
TAATGCTTCGAGCAGACATGATAAGATACATTGATGAGTTTGGACAAACCACAACTAGAATGCAGTGAAA
AAAATGCTTTATTTGTGAAATTTGTGATGCTATTGCTTTATTTGTAACCATTATAAGCTGCAATAAACAA
GTTAACAACAACAATTGCATTCATTTTATGTTTCAGGTTCAGGGGGAGATGTGGGAGGTTTTTTAAAGCA
AGTAAAACCTCTACAAATGTGGTAAAATCCGATAAGGATCGATCCGGGCTGGCGTAATAGCGAAGAGGCC
CGCACCGATCGCCCTTCCCAACAGTTGCGCAGCCTGAATGGCGAATGG
[124 nt withheld, positions 1799-1922]
C
[91 nt withheld, positions 1924-2014]
A
[49 nt withheld, positions 2016-2064]
CCTTTGACGTTGGAGTCCACGTTCTTT
[37 nt withheld, positions 2092-2128]
ACCCTATCTCGGTCTATTCTTTTGATTTATAAGGGATTTTGCCGATTTCGGCCTATTGGTTAAAAAATGA
GCTGATTTAACAAAAATTTAACGCGAATTTTAACAAAATATTAACGCTTACAATTTCCTGATGCGGTATT
TTCTCCTTACGCATCTGTGCGGTATTTCACACCGCATACGCGGATCTGCGCAGCACCATGGCCTGAAATA
ACCTCTGAAAGAGGAACTTGGTTAGGTACCTTCTGAGGCGGAAAGAACCAGCTGTGGAATGTGTGTCAGT
TAGGGTGTGGAAAGTCCCCAGGCTCCCCAGCAGGCAGAAGTATGCAAAGCATGCATCTCAATTAGTCAGC
AACCAGGTGTGGAAAGTCCCCAGGCTCCCCAGCAGGCAGAAGTATGCAAAGCATGCATCTCAATTAGTCA
GCAACCATAGTCCCGCCCCTAACTCCGCCCATCCCGCCCCTAACTCCGCCCAGTTCCGCCCATTCTCCGC
CCCATGGCTGACTAATTTTTTTTATTTATGCAGAGGCCGAGGCCGCCTCGGCCTCTGAGCTATTCCAGAA
GTAGTGAGGAGGCTTTTTTGGAGGCCTAGGCTTTTGCAAAAAGCTTGATTCTTCTGACACAACAGTCTCG
AACTTAAGGCTAGAGCCACCATGATTGAACAAGATGGATTGCACGCAGGTTCTCCGGCCGCTTGGGTGGA
GAGGCTATTCGGCTATGACTGGGCACAACAGACAATCGGCTGCTCTGATGCCGCCGTGTTCCGGCTGTCA
GCGCAGGGGCGCCCGGTTCTTTTTGTCAAGACCGACCTGTCCGGTGCCCTGAATGAACTGCAGGACGAGG
CAGCGCGGCTATCGTGGCTGGCCACGACGGGCGTTCCTTGCGCAGCTGTGCTCGACGTTGTCACTGAAGC
GGGAAGGGACTGGCTGCTATTGGGCGAAGTGCCGGGGCAGGATCTCCTGTCATCTCACCTTGCTCCTGCC
GAGAAAGTATCCATCATGGCTGATGCAATGCGGCGGCTGCATACGCTTGATCCGGCTACCTGCCCATTCG
ACCACCAAGCGAAACATCGCATCGAGCGAGCACGTACTCGGATGGAAGCCGGTCTTGTCGATCAGGATGA
TCTGGACGAAGAGCATCAGGGGCTCGCGCCAGCCGAACTGTTCGCCAGGCTCAAGGCGCGCATGCCCGAC
GGCGAGGATCTCGTCGTGACCCATGGCGATGCCTGCTTGCCGAATATCATGGTGGAAAATGGCCGCTTTT
CTGGATTCATCGACTGTGGCCGGCTGGGTGTGGCGGACCGCTATCAGGACATAGCGTTGGCTACCCGTGA
TATTGCTGAAGAGCTTGGCGGCGAATGGGCTGACCGCTTCCTCGTGCTTTACGGTATCGCCGCTCCCGAT
TCGCAGCGCATCGCCTTCTATCGCCTTCTTGACGAGTTCTTCTGAGCGGGACTCTGGGGTTCGAAATGAC
CGACCAAGCGACGCCCAACCTGCCATCACGATGGCCGCAATAAAATATCTTTATTTTCATTACATCTGTG
TGTTGGTTTTTTGTGTGAATCGATAGCGATAAGGATCCGCGTATGGTGCACTCTCAGTACAATCTGCTCT
GATGCCGCATAGTTAAGCCAGCCCCGACACCCGCCAACACCCGCTGACGCGCCCTGACGGGCTTGTCTGC
TCCCGGCATCCGCTTACAGACAAGCTGTGACCGTCTCCGGGAGCTGCATGTGTCAGAGGTTTTCACCGTC
ATCACCGAAACGCGCGAGACGAAAGGGCCTCGTGATACGCCTATTTTTATAGGTTAATGTCATGATAATA
ATGGTTTCTTAGACGTCAGGTGGCACTTTTCGGGGAAATGTGCGCGGAACCCCTATTTGTTTATTTTTCT
AAATACATTCAAATATGTATCCGCTCATGAGACAATAACCCTGATAAATGCTTCAATAATATTGAAAAAG
GAAGAGTATGAGTATTCAACATTTCCGTGTCGCCCTTATTCCCTTTTTTGCGGCATTTTGCCTTCCTGTT
TTTGCTCACCCAGAAACGCTGGTGAAAGTAAAAGATGCTGAAGATCAGTTGGGTGCACGAGTGGGTTACA
TCGAACTGGATCTCAACAGCGGTAAGATCCTTGAGAGTTTTCGCCCCGAAGAACGTTTTCCAATGATGAG
CACTTTTAAAGTTCTGCTATGTGGCGCGGTATTATCCCGTATTGACGCCGGGCAAGAGCAACTCGGTCGC
CGCATACACTATTCTCAGAATGACTTGGTTGAGTACTCACCAGTCACAGAAAAGCATCTTACGGATGGCA
TGACAGTAAGAGAATTATGCAGTGCTGCCATAACCATGAGTGATAACACTGCGGCCAACTTACTTCTGAC
AACGATCGGAGGACCGAAGGAGCTAACCGCTTTTTTGCACAACATGGGGGATCATGTAACTCGCCTTGAT
CGTTGGGAACCGGAGCTGAATGAAGCCATACCAAACGACGAGCGTGACACCACGATGCCTGTAGCAATGG
CAACAACGTTGCGCAAACTATTAACTGGCGAACTACTTACTCTAGCTTCCCGGCAACAATTAATAGACTG
GATGGAGGCGGATAAAGTTGCAGGACCACTTCTGCGCTCGGCCCTTCCGGCTGGCTGGTTTATTGCTGAT
AAATCTGGAGCCGGTGAGCGTGGGTCTCGCGGTATCATTGCAGCACTGGGGCCAGATGGTAAGCCCTCCC
GTATCGTAGTTATCTACACGACGGGGAGTCAGGCAACTATGGATGAACGAAATAGACAGATCGCTGAGAT
AGGTGCCTCACTGATTAAGCATTGGTAACTGTCAGACCAAGTTTACTCATATATACTTTAGATTGATTTA
AAACTTCATTTTTAATTTAAAAGGATCTAGGTGAAGATCCTTTTTGATAATCTCATGACCAAAATCCCTT
AACGTGAGTTTTCGTTCCACTGAGCGTCAGACCCCGTAGAAAAGATCAAAGGATCTTCTTGAGATCCTTT
TTTTCTGCGCGTAATCTGCTGCTTGCAAACAAAAAAACCACCGCTACCAGCGGTGGTTTGTTTGCCGGAT
CAAGAGCTACCAACTCTTTTTCCGAAGGTAACTGGCTTCAGCAGAGCGCAGATACCAAATACTGTTCTTC
TAGTGTAGCCGTAGTTAGGCCACCACTTCAAGAACTCTGTAGCACCGCCTACATACCTCGCTCTGCTAAT
CCTGTTACCAGTGGCTGCTGCCAGTGGCGATAAGTCGTGTCTTACCGGGTTGGACTCAAGACGATAGTTA
CCGGATAAGGCGCAGCGGTCGGGCTGAACGGGGGGTTCGTGCACACAGCCCAGCTTGGAGCGAACGACCT
ACACCGAACTGAGATACCTACAGCGTGAGCTATGAGAAAGCGCCACGCTTCCCGAAGGGAGAAAGGCGGA
CAGGTATCCGGTAAGCGGCAGGGTCGGAACAGGAGAGCGCACGAGGGAGCTTCCAGGGGGAAACGCCTGG
TATCTTTATAGTCCTGTCGGGTTTCGCCACCTCTGACTTGAGCGTCGATTTTTGTGATGCTCGTCAGGGG
GGCGGAGCCTATGGAAAAACGCCAGCAACGCGGCCTTTTTACGGTTCCTGGCCTTTTGCTGGCCTTTTGC
TCACATGGCTCGACAGATCTTCAATATTGGCCATTAGCCATATTATTCATTGGTTATATAGCATAAATCA
ATATTGGCTATTGGCCATTGCATACGTTGTATCTATATCATAATATGTACATTTATATTGGCTCATGTCC
AATATGACCGCCATGTTGGCATTGATTATTGACTAGTTATTAATAGTAATCAATTACGGGGTCATTAGTT
CATAGCCCATATATGGAGTTCCGCGTTACATAACTTACGGTAAATGGCCCGCCTGGCTGACCGCCCAACG
ACCCCCGCCCATTGACGTCAATAATGACGTATGTTCCCATAGTAACGCCAATAGGGACTTTCCATTGACG
TCAATGGGTGGAGTATTTACGGTAAACTGCCCACTTGGCAGTACATCAAGTGTATCATATGCCAAGTCCG
CCCCCTATTGACGTCAATGACGGTAAATGGCCCGCCTGGCATTATGCCCAGTACATGACCTTACGGGACT
TTCCTACTTGGCAGTACATCTACGTATTAGTCATCGCTATTACCATG
